>Addgene plasmid #247661 | pBBR5pemIK-PURPLE | addgene full sequence | sequence record 493004 | Addgene NGS Result
AGGGATTGGCCGAAAAGCTGGGAATCTCAAAGCGCGTTGAGACGCCGGAAGCCGTGGCCGACCGGCTGAC
AAAAGCGGTTCGGCAGGGGTATGAGCCTGCCCTACAGGCCGCCGCAGGAGCGCGTGAGATGCGCAAGAAG
GCCGATCAAGCCCAAGAGACGGCCCGAGACCTTCGGGAGCGCCTGAAGCCCGTTCTGGACGCCCTGGGGC
CGTTGAATCGGGATATGCAGGCCAAGGCCGCCGCGATCATCAAGGCCGTGGGCGAAAAGCTGCTGACGGA
ACAGCGGGAAGTCCAGCGCCAGAAACAGGCCCAGCGCCAGCAGGAACGCGGGCGCGCACATTTCCCCGAA
AAGTGCCACCTGCGGCGTTGTGACAATTTACCGAACAACTCCGCGGCCGGGAAGCCGATCTCGGCTTGAA
CGAATTGTTAGGTGGCGGTACTTGGGTCGATATCAAAGTGCATCACTTCTTCCCGTATGCCCAACTTTGT
ATAGAGAGCCACTGCGGGATCGTCACCGTAATCTGCTTGCACGTAGATCACATAAGCACCAAGCGCGTTG
GCCTCATGCTTGAGGAGATTGATGAGCGCGGTGGCAATGCCCTGCCTCCGGTGCTCTCCGGAGACTGCGA
GATCATAGATATAGATCTCACTACGCGGCTGCTCAAACTTGGGCAGAACGTAAGCCGCGAGAGCGCCAAC
AACCGCTTCTTGGTCGAAGGCAGCAAGCGCGATGAATGTCTTACTACGGAGCAAGTTCCCGAGGTAATCG
GAGTCCGGCTGATGTTGGGAGTAGGTGGCTACGTCTCCGAACTCACGACCGAAAAGATCAAGAGCAGCCC
GCATGGATTTGACTTGGTCAGGGCCGAGCCTACATGTGCGAATGATGCCCATACTTGAGCCACCTAACTT
TGTTTTAGGGCGACTGCCCTGCTGCGTAACATCGTTGCTGCTGCGTAACATCGTTGCTGCTCCATAACAT
CAAACATCGACCCACGGCGTAACGCGCTTGCTGCTTGGATGCCCGAGGCATAGACTGTACAAAAAAACAG
TCATAACAAGCCATGAAAACCGCCACTGCGCCGTTACCACCGCTGCGTTCGGTCAAGGTTCTGGACCAGT
TGCGTGAGCGCATACGCTACTTGCATTACAGTTTACGAACCGAACAGGCTTATGTCAACTGGGTTCGTGC
CTTCATCCGTTTCCACGGTGTGCGTCCATGGGCAAATATTATACGCAAGGCGACAAGGTGCTGATGCCGC
TGGCGATTCAGGTTCATCATGCCGTTTGTGATGGCTTCCATGTCGGCAGAATGCTTAATGAATTACAACA
GTTTTTATGCATGCGCCCAATACGCAAACCGCCTCTCCCCGCGCGTTGGCCGATTCATTAATGCAGCTGG
CACGACAGGTTTCCCGACTGGAAAGCGGGCAGTGAGCGCAACGCAATTAATGTGAGTTAGCTCACTCATT
AGGCACCCCAGGCTTTACACTTTATGCTTCCGGCTCGTATGTTGTGTGGAATTGTGAGCGGATAACAATT
TCACACAGGAAACAGCTATGACCATGATTACGCCAAGCGCGCAATTAACCCTCACTAAAGGGAACAAAAG
CTGGGTACCGGGCCCCCCCTCGAGGTCGACGGTATCGATAAGCTTGATATCGAATTCACTAGTGATTGGT
TGCAGTGGCCTGAACTTGCCCCAAAAATTACTGGAAGATGGTGACAGCTTTTGCCAAGACATCGGCCAAG
ATGTTTGGTGGTAGGCTTTCCACTTTGCGGGCATTGCGAGCGAGTAAGTCGAGCGCACGTGGTTGATCAC
ATCGAACGACGCCCGTTGTAATCGTACCTAGTAATTCCACAGCGAACCCGAGGCGGGAGGCGAACTCGCC
GCCGTTTGTGATTGGAAGGATCACCGGACAAGAGGTAAGCCGATTGAATCGCTCACTGGAGATAACAACC
ACCGGACGGTGACCGCGTTGTTCGTGTCCGGCGGTTGGCTCCAGATCGACCATGTAAACATCGCCGCGTT
TCATATCAGTTCGCGTCCTACTGCTGGAGCATCGACCCATTCACGTTCCTCGGGCGGCAACGGGTAAGCC
CCGGAGGCTTCCGCTTCGGCCAGCAGTTGATCCAGCGTGTACTGAGGATGTAGGACTGGCTCAATGACCA
GACGACCGTCTGTGACGGCTAAGCCGACCGTTGCGCCGACCTCAAGATGAAGCTGATCAAGGAAAGCGGG
GGGAACGGCCAGCATGATCGATCCACCGACTTTACGAAGGTTTGTGGTGTGCATGATGGGCTTCTTTCGT
TAAGTTATATTAAAGTATAATATAATTCCTCCATTTATACGCTTATAGCGAAAATCGAATTCCTGCAGCC
CATCAACCACTTTGTACAAGAAAGCTGGGTCGAATTCGCCCTTGTAAAACGACGGCCAGTGAATTCTTGA
CGGCTAGCTCAGTCCTAGGTACAGTGCTAGCTACTAGAGATTAAAGAGGAGAAAGAGTCCCATGGCGAGC
TTAGTCAAGAAAGACATGTGTGTAAAGATGACGATGGAGGGGACTGTTAATGGTTACCACTTTAAGTGTG
TGGGGGAAGGTGAGGGGAAACCGTTTGAGGGAACTCAAAACATGCGTATTCGCGTCACGGAGGGTGGACC
TTTACCGTTCGCTTTCGATATTCTGGCACCATGTTGCATGTATGGGAGCAAAACCTTTATTAAACATGTC
AGCGGCATCCCAGACTATTTTAAAGAGTCGTTCCCCGAAGGGTTCACCTGGGAGCGTACACAGATCTTCG
AGGATGGCGGAGTATTGACCGCACATCAGGATACAAGTCTTGAGGGCAATTGCTTGATTTACAAAGTGAA
AGTGCTTGGGACGAATTTCCCTGCCAACGGACCCGTTATGCAAAAGAAAACTGCAGGCTGGGAGCCGTGT
GTTGAGATGCTTTACCCACGTGACGGGGTATTGTGCGGCCAAAGTCTGATGGCACTGAAATGTACCGATG
GTAATCACTTAACGTCGCACTTACGTACAACATACCGTAGCCGTAAGCCCTCCAACGCGGTCAACATGCC
TGAGTTTCACTTTGGCGACCACCGCATTGAGATCTTAAAGGCGGAACAGGGGAAATTTTATGAACAGTAT
GAGTCGGCTGTGGCCCGTTACTCTGATGTGCCTGAGAAAGCAACTTAATGAGAGCTCAAAAAAAAACCCC
GCCCCTGACAGGGCGGGGTTTTTTTTGGTACCGTCATAGCTGTTTCCTGCCCGAAGGGCGAATTCGGAGC
CTGCTTTTTTGTACAAACTTGTTGATGGGGGATCCACTAGTTCTAGAGCGGCCGCCACCGCGGTGGAGCT
CCAATTCGCCCTATAGTGAGTCGTATTACGCGCGCTCACTGGCCGTCGTTTTACAACGTCGTGACTGGGA
AAACCCTGGCGTTACCCAACTTAATCGCCTTGCAGCACATCCCCCTTTCGCCAGCTGGCGTAATAGCGAA
GAGGCCCGCACCGATCGCCCTTCCCAACAGTTGCGCAGCCTGAATGGCGAATGGAAATTGTAAGCGTTAA
TATTTTGTTAAAATTCGCGTTAAATTTTTGTTAAATCAGCTCATTTTTTAACCAATAGGCCGTACTGCGA
TGAGTGGCAGGGCGGGGCGTAATTTTTTTAAGGCAGTTATTGGTGCCCTTAAACGCCTGGTTGCTACGCC
TGAATAAGTGATAATAAGCGGATGAATGGCAGAAATTCGAAAGCAAATTCGACCCGGTCGTCGGTTCAGG
GCAGGGTCGTTAAATAGCCGCTTATGTCTATTGCTGGTTTACCGGTTTATTGACTACCGGAAGCAGTGTG
ACCGTGTGCTTCTCAAATGCCTGAGGCCAGTTTGCTCAGGCTCTCCCCGTGGAGGTAATAATTGACGATA
TGATCATTTATTCTGCCTCCCAGAGCCTGATAAAAACGGTGAATCCGTTAGCGAGGTGCCGCCGGCTTCC
ATTCAGGTCGAGGTGGCCCGGCTCCATGCACCGCGACGCAACGCGGGGAGGCAGACAAGGTATAGGGCGG
CGAGGCGGCTACAGCCGATAGTCTGGAACAGCGCACTTACGGGTTGCTGCGCAACCCAAGTGCTACCGGC
GCGGCAGCGTGACCCGTGTCGGCGGCTCCAACGGCTCGCCATCGTCCAGAAAACACGGCTCATCGGGCAT
CGGCAGGCGCTGCTGCCCGCGCCGTTCCCATTCCTCCGTTTCGGTCAAGGCTGGCAGGTCTGGTTCCATG
CCCGGAATGCCGGGCTGGCTGGGCGGCTCCTCGCCGGGGCCGGTCGGTAGTTGCTGCTCGCCCGGATACA
GGGTCGGGATGCGGCGCAGGTCGCCATGCCCCAACAGCGATTCGTCCTGGTCGTCGTGATCAACCACCAC
GGCGGCACTGAACACCGACAGGCGCAACTGGTCGCGGGGCTGGCCCCACGCCACGCGGTCATTGACCACG
TAGGCCGACACGGTGCCGGGGCCGTTGAGCTTCACGACGGAGATCCAGCGCTCGGCCACCAAGTCCTTGA
CTGCGTATTGGACCGTCCGCAAAGAACGTCCGATGAGCTTGGAAAGTGTCTTCTGGCTGACCACCACGGC
GTTCTGGTGGCCCATCTGCGCCACGAGGTGATGCAGCAGCATTGCCGCCGTGGGTTTCCTCGCAATAAGC
CCGGCCCACGCCTCATGCGCTTTGCGTTCCGTTTGCACCCAGTGACCGGGCTTGTTCTTGGCTTGAATGC
CGATTTCTCTGGACTGCGTGGCCATGCTTATCTCCATGCGGTAGGGGTGCCGCACGGTTGCGGCACCATG
CGCAATCAGCTGCAACTTTTCGGCAGCGCGACAACAATTATGCGTTGCGTAAAAGTGGCAGTCAATTACA
GATTTTCTTTAACCTACGCAATGAGCTATTGCGGGGGGTGCCGCAATGAGCTGTTGCGTACCCCCCTTTT
TTAAGTTGTTGATTTTTAAGTCTTTCGCATTTCGCCCTATATCTAGTTCTTTGGTGCCCAAAGAAGGGCA
CCCCTGCGGGGTTCCCCCACGCCTTCGGCGCGGCTCCCCCTCCGGCAAAAAGTGGCCCCTCCGGGGCTTG
TTGATCGACTGCGCGGCCTTCGGCCTTGCCCAAGGTGGCGCTGCCCCCTTGGAACCCCCGCACTCGCCGC
CGTGAGGCTCGGGGGGCAGGCGGGCGGGCTTCGCCCTTCGACTGCCCCCACTCGCATAGGCTTGGGTCGT
TCCAGGCGCGTCAAGGCCAAGCCGCTGCGCGGTCGCTGCGCGAGCCTTGACCCGCCTTCCACTTGGTGTC
CAACCGGCAAGCGAAGCGCGCAGGCCGCAGGCCGGAGGCTTTTCCCCAGAGAAAATTAAAAAAATTGATG
GGGCAAGGCCGCAGGCCGCGCAGTTGGAGCCGGTGGGTATGTGGTCGAAGGCTGGGTAGCCGGTGGGCAA
TCCCTGTGGTCAAGCTCGTGGGCAGGCGCAGCCTGTCCATCAGCTTGTCCAGCAGGGTTGTCCACGGGCC
GAGCGAAGCGAGCCAGCCGGTGGCCGCTCGCGGCCATCGTCCACATATCCACGGGCTGGCAAGGGAGCGC
AGCGACCGCGCAGGGCGAAGCCCGGAGAGCAAGCCCGTAGGGCGCCGCAGCCGCCGTAGGCGGTCACGAC
TTTGCGAAGCAAAGTCTAGTGAGTATACTCAAGCATTGAGTGGCCCGCCGGAGGCACCGCCTTGCGCTGC
CCCCGTCGAGCCGGTTGGACACCAAAAGGGAGGGGCAGGCATGGCGGCATACGCGATCATGCGATGCAAG
AAGCTGGCGAAAATGGGCAACGTGGCGGCCAGTCTCAAGCACGCCTACCGCGAGCGCGAGACGCCCAACG
CTGACGCCAGCAGGACGCCAGAGAACGAGCACTGGGCGGCCAGCAGCACCGATGAAGCGATGGGCCGACT
GCGCGAGTTGCTGCCAGAGAAGCGGCGCAAGGACGCTGTGTTGGCGGTCGAGTACGTCATGACGGCCAGC
CCGGAATGGTGGAAGTCGGCCAGCCAAGAACAGCAGGCGGCGTTCTTCGAGAAGGCGCACAAGTGGCTGG
CGGACAAGTACGGGGCGGATCGCATCGTGACGGCCAGCATCCACCGTGACGAAACCAGCCCGCACATGAC
CGCGTTCGTGGTGCCGCTGACGCAGGACGGCAGGCTGTCGGCCAAGGAGTTCATCGGCAACAAAGCGCAG
ATGACCCGCGACCAGACCACGTTTGCGGCCGCTGTGGCCGATCTAGGGCTGCAACGGGGCATCGAGGGCA
GCAAGGCACGTCACACGCGCATTCAGGCGTTCTACGAGGCCCTGGAGCGGCCACCAGTGGGCCACGTCAC
CATCAGCCCGCAAGCGGTCGAGCCACGCGCCTATGCACCGC
Features (pLannotate 1.2.2; 25 found; start..end, strand, type, name):
    428..961     -  CDS            GmR: gentamycin acetyltransferase; aacC1; confers resistance to gentamycin
   1150..1178    -  promoter       Pc promoter: intI1 (promoter lies within the coding sequence); class 1 integron promoter
   1216..1332    +  CDS            CmR (fragment): chloramphenicol acetyltransferase; cat; confers resistance to chloramphenicol
   1343..1435    +  CDS            lacI (fragment): lac repressor; lacI; The lac repressor binds to the lac operator to inhibit transcription in E. coli. This inhibition can be relieved by adding lactose or isopropyl-β-D-thiogalactopyranoside (IPTG).
   1448..1469    +  protein_bind   CAP binding site: CAP binding activates transcription in the presence of cAMP. E. coli catabolite activator protein
   1484..1514    +  promoter       lac promoter: promoter for the E. coli lac operon
   1522..1538    +  protein_bind   lac operator: The lac repressor binds to the lac operator to inhibit transcription in E. coli. This inhibition can be relieved by adding lactose or isopropyl-β-D-thiogalactopyranoside (IPTG). lac repressor encoded by lacI
   1583..1601    +  promoter       T3 promoter: promoter for bacteriophage T3 RNA polymerase
   1614..1667    -  misc_feature   MCS (fragment): pBluescript multiple cloning site
   1717..2049    -  CDS            pemK (fragment): PEMK_ECOLX - Experimental evidence at protein level: Swiss-Prot protein existence level 1. Toxic component of a type II toxin-antitoxin (TA) system. Probably functions as an endoribonuclease. Responsible for the stable maintenance of the plasmid during cell division by postsegregational killing of plasmid-less daughter cells. Neutralized by coexpression with cognate antitoxin PemI. Both PemI and PemK proteins bind to the promoter region of the pem operon to autoregulate their synthesis. From Escherichia coli.
   2034..2294    -  CDS            pemI: PEMI_ECOLX - Experimental evidence at protein level: Swiss-Prot protein existence level 1. Antitoxin component of a type II toxin-antitoxin (TA) system. Labile antitoxin that binds to its cognate PemK endoribonuclease toxin and neutralizes its activity. Responsible for the stable maintenance of the plasmid during cell division. Both PemI and PemK proteins bind to the promoter region of the pem operon to autoregulate their synthesis. From Escherichia coli.
   2364..2381    -  misc_feature   MCS (fragment): pBluescript multiple cloning site
   2386..2410    +  protein_bind   attB2: mutant version of attB; recombination site for the Gateway® BP reaction BP Clonase™
   2422..2444    -  CDS            lacZα (fragment): LacZα fragment of β-galactosidase; lacZ fragment
   2447..2471    +  promoter       J23119(SpeI) promoter (fragment): bacterial promoter (Registry of Standard Biological Parts BBa J23119) modified to end with an SpeI site
   2512..3171    +  CDS            AQ14: AQ14 is a basic (constitutively fluorescent) red fluorescent protein published in 2005, derived from Actinia equina.
   3288..3312    -  protein_bind   attB1: mutant version of attB; recombination site for the Gateway® BP reaction BP Clonase™
   3317..3361    -  misc_feature   MCS (fragment): pBluescript multiple cloning site
   3370..3388    -  promoter       T7 promoter: promoter for bacteriophage T7 RNA polymerase
   3396..3551    +  CDS            lacZα (fragment): LacZα fragment of β-galactosidase; lacZ fragment
   3555..3632    -  rep_origin     M13 ori (fragment): M13 bacteriophage origin of replication; arrow indicates direction of (+) strand synthesis
   3632..3663    +  CDS            CmR (fragment): chloramphenicol acetyltransferase confers resistance to chloramphenicol
   3993..4062    -  CDS            TcR (fragment): tetracycline efflux protein; tet; confers resistance to tetracycline
   4123..4785    -  CDS            pBBR1 Rep: replication protein for the broad-host-range plasmid pBBR1 from Bordetella bronchiseptica
   4786..5557    -  rep_origin     pBBR1 oriV: replication origin of the broad-host-range plasmid pBBR1 from Bordetella bronchiseptica; requires the pBBR1 Rep protein for replication
