[The description below was written by a language model from this plasmid's Addgene catalogue record and pLannotate feature annotations shown in this document.]
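Description:
pBBR5pemIK-PURPLE is a low-copy, broad-host-range bacterial expression plasmid of about 6.4 kb, built on the pBBR5pemIK backbone to produce the tsPurple chromoprotein in bacteria. Replication depends on the pBBR1 oriV together with the pBBR1 Rep protein, a system originally from Bordetella bronchiseptica that functions in many Gram-negative species as well as in E. coli cloning strains. Selection is by gentamicin, through the aacC1 acetyltransferase gene, which sits downstream of a class 1 integron Pc promoter. The backbone also carries the pemI/pemK type II toxin-antitoxin module. The labile PemI antitoxin neutralises the PemK endoribonuclease toxin, so daughter cells that lose the plasmid are killed, which favours stable maintenance when antibiotic selection cannot be applied.

The payload is a synthetic tsPurple coding sequence. The automated annotation labels this roughly 660 bp open reading frame as AQ14, an Actinia equina-derived fluorescent protein, which presumably reflects sequence similarity to a related protein rather than a different insert. Just upstream lies a fragment of the constitutive J23119 synthetic promoter, which probably drives expression, although the record does not explicitly state the promoter. The cassette is flanked by attB1 and attB2 Gateway sites and sits within the remnants of a pBluescript-type multiple cloning site. That region also includes the lac promoter and operator, a CAP binding site, T3 and T7 promoters and lacZα fragments. Short CmR, TcR, lacI and M13 ori fragments appear to be non-functional backbone relics. According to the associated publication title, the plasmid is used to give plant pathogenic bacteria a visible colour for experimental tracking and visualisation.
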