Addgene plasmid #247661: pBBR5pemIK-PURPLE
Purpose: Broad host range plasmid for expression of tsPurple chromoprotein in bacteria
Depositing lab: Lindsey Burbank. Depositing organization: USDA ARS Parlier, Crop Diseases, Pests and Genetics Research Unit. Publication: Chromoprotein-modified plant pathogenic bacteria: tools for experimental tracking and visualization. Burbank L. Microbiol Spectr. 2026 Feb 24:e0261025. doi: 10.1128/spectrum.02610-25. PubMed 41733367.
Backbone
  Vector backbone: pBBR5pemIK
  Vector type: Bacterial Expression
Growth in bacteria
  Bacterial resistance: Gentamicin, 10 μg/mL
  Growth temperature: 37°C
  Growth strain: DH5alpha
  Copy number: Low Copy
Gene/Insert
  Gene/Insert name: tsPurple
  Species: Synthetic
  Cloning method: Restriction Enzyme; 5′ cloning site Unspecified (unknown if destroyed)
Resource information
  A portion of this plasmid was derived from a plasmid made by: Bionomica Labs LLC
Terms and licenses: Academic/Nonprofit Terms; Industry Terms: Not Available to Industry
How to cite: pBBR5pemIK-PURPLE was a gift from Lindsey Burbank (Addgene plasmid # 247661 ; http://n2t.net/addgene:247661 ; RRID:Addgene_247661)
